Addgene plasmid #61264: pAWP89
Purpose: IncP-based replicating vector expressing dTomato under tac promoter.
Depositing lab: Mary Lidstrom. Depositing organization: University of Washington. Publication: Genetic tools for the industrially promising methanotroph Methylomicrobium buryatense. Puri AW, Owen S, Chu F, Chavkin T, Beck DA, Kalyuzhnaya MG, Lidstrom ME. Appl Environ Microbiol. 2014 Dec 29. pii: AEM.03795-14. 10.1128/AEM.03795-14 PubMed 25548049.
Backbone
  Vector backbone: pAWP78
  Total vector size (bp): 5756
  Vector type: Bacterial Expression, Synthetic Biology
Growth in bacteria
  Bacterial resistance: Kanamycin, 50 μg/mL
  Growth temperature: 37°C
  Growth strain: Top10
  Copy number: High Copy
Gene/Insert
  Gene/Insert name: Ptac-dTomato
  Insert size (bp): 777
  GenBank ID: AY678268.1
  Promoter: tac
  Cloning method: Gibson Cloning
  Sequencing primers: 5′ GAGAAAGGCGGACAGGTATC
Resource information
  A portion of this plasmid was derived from a plasmid made by: dTomato from pUltra-Chili-Luc (Addgene plasmid #48688 https://www.addgene.org/48688/)
Terms and licenses: Academic/Nonprofit Terms; Industry Terms: Not Available to Industry
Depositor comments: dTomato reference: Shaner, N. C., Campbell, R. E., Steinbach, P. A., Giepmans, B. N. G., Palmer, A. E., & Tsien, R. Y. (2004). Improved monomeric red, orange and yellow fluorescent proteins derived from Discosoma sp. red fluorescent protein. Nature Biotechnology, 22(12), 1567–1572. doi:10.1038/nbt1037
How to cite: pAWP89 was a gift from Mary Lidstrom (Addgene plasmid # 61264 ; http://n2t.net/addgene:61264 ; RRID:Addgene_61264)
