[The description below was written by a language model from this plasmid's Addgene catalogue record and the feature table of its GenBank file.]
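Description:
pAWP89 is a 5,756 bp broad-host-range bacterial expression plasmid built on the pAWP78 backbone and described as an IncP-based replicating vector. It carries two replication systems. The IncP oriV works with the trfA gene, whose product binds and activates oriV, and this pair supports replication in a wide range of Gram-negative hosts. A high-copy ColE1/pUC-type origin allows convenient propagation in E. coli cloning strains. An IncP origin of transfer (oriT) and the adjacent traJ gene, which encodes the oriT-recognizing protein, make the plasmid mobilizable by conjugation when the remaining transfer functions are supplied by a helper or donor strain. Selection is by kanamycin, conferred by the aph(3')-Ia aminoglycoside phosphotransferase gene.

The payload is a 777 bp Ptac-dTomato cassette inserted by Gibson assembly. The tac promoter, a strong trp/lac UV5 hybrid, drives dTomato, a dimeric red fluorescent variant of DsRed. The coding sequence is annotated as mammalian codon-optimized and was taken from another deposited plasmid. No lacI repressor gene or transcription terminator is annotated in the feature table, so whether expression is regulated depends on the host and is not stated in the record.

The associated publication concerns genetic tools for the methanotroph Methylomicrobium buryatense. This suggests the plasmid serves as a fluorescent reporter to demonstrate plasmid transfer, stable replication and tac-driven expression in that organism. It could also serve as a template vector in which dTomato is replaced by other genes of interest.
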