LOCUS       Exported 5756 bp ds-DNA circular SYN 12-MAY-2021
DEFINITION  IncP-based replicating vector expressing dTomato under tac
            promoter..
ACCESSION   .
VERSION     .
KEYWORDS    pAWP89
SOURCE      synthetic DNA construct
  ORGANISM  synthetic DNA construct
REFERENCE   1 (bases 1 to 5756)
  AUTHORS   Puri AW, Owen S, Chu F, Chavkin T, Beck DA, Kalyuzhnaya MG, Lidstrom
            ME
  TITLE     Genetic tools for the industrially promising methanotroph
            Methylomicrobium buryatense.
  JOURNAL   Appl Environ Microbiol. 2014 Dec 29. pii: AEM.03795-14.
  PUBMED    25548049
REFERENCE   2 (bases 1 to 5756)
  AUTHORS   .
  TITLE     Direct Submission
  JOURNAL   Exported May 12, 2021 from SnapGene Server 1.1.58
            http://www.snapgene.com
FEATURES             Location/Qualifiers
     source          1..5756
                     /organism="synthetic DNA construct"
                     /mol_type="other DNA"
     rep_origin      11..642
                     /label=oriV
                     /note="incP origin of replication"
     rep_origin      951..1539
                     /direction=RIGHT
                     /label=ori
                     /note="high-copy-number ColE1/pMB1/pBR322/pUC origin of
                     replication"
     primer_bind     1440..1459
                     /label=pBR322ori-F
                     /note="pBR322 origin, forward primer"
     promoter        1676..1704
                     /label=tac promoter
                     /note="strong E. coli promoter; hybrid between the trp and
                     lac UV5 promoters"
     CDS             1733..2434
                     /codon_start=1
                     /product="dimeric variant of DsRed fluorescent protein
                     (Shaner et al., 2004)"
                     /label=dTomato
                     /note="mammalian codon-optimized"
                     /translation="MVSKGEEVIKEFMRFKVRMEGSMNGHEFEIEGEGEGRPYEGTQTA
                     KLKVTKGGPLPFAWDILSPQFMYGSKAYVKHPADIPDYKKLSFPEGFKWERVMNFEDGG
                     LVTVTQDSSLQDGTLIYKVKMRGTNFPPDGPVMQKKTMGWEASTERLYPRDGVLKGEIH
                     QALKLKDGGHYLVEFKTIYMAKKPVQLPGYYYVDTKLDITSHNEDYTIVEQYERSEGRH
                     HLFLYGMDELYK"
     primer_bind     complement(1866..1884)
                     /label=mCherry-R
                     /note="mCherry, reverse primer"
     primer_bind     2134..2153
                     /label=mCherry-F
                     /note="mCherry, forward primer"
     primer_bind     2328..2351
                     /label=DsRed1-C
                     /note="DsRed1, forward primer"
     CDS             complement(2562..3377)
                     /codon_start=1
                     /gene="aph(3')-Ia"
                     /product="aminoglycoside phosphotransferase"
                     /label=KanR
                     /note="confers resistance to kanamycin in bacteria or G418
                     (Geneticin(R)) in eukaryotes"
                     /translation="MSHIQRETSCSRPRLNSNMDADLYGYKWARDNVGQSGATIYRLYG
                     KPDAPELFLKHGKGSVANDVTDEMVRLNWLTEFMPLPTIKHFIRTPDDAWLLTTAIPGK
                     TAFQVLEEYPDSGENIVDALAVFLRRLHSIPVCNCPFNSDRVFRLAQAQSRMNNGLVDA
                     SDFDDERNGWPVEQVWKEMHKLLPFSPDSVVTHGDFSLDNLIFDEGKLIGCIDVGRVGI
                     ADRYQDLAILWNCLGEFSPSLQKRLFQKYGIDNPDMNKLQFHLMLDEFF"
     primer_bind     3285..3304
                     /label=Kan-R
                     /note="Kanamycin resistance gene, reverse primer"
     primer_bind     3369..3388
                     /label=pENTR-R
                     /note="pENTR vectors, reverse primer"
     CDS             complement(3681..4829)
                     /codon_start=1
                     /product="trans-acting replication protein that binds to
                     and activates oriV"
                     /label=trfA
                     /translation="MNRTFDRKAYRQELIDAGFSAEDAETIASRTVMRAPRETFQSVGS
                     MVQQATAKIERDSVQLAPPALPAPSAAVERSRRLEQEAAGLAKSMTIDTRGTMTTKKRK
                     TAGEDLAKQVSEAKQAALLKHTKQQIKEMQLSLFDIAPWPDTMRAMPNDTARSALFTTR
                     NKKIPREALQNKVIFHVNKDVKITYTGVELRADDDELVWQQVLEYAKRTPIGEPITFTF
                     YELCQDLGWSINGRYYTKAEECLSRLQATAMGFTSDRVGHLESVSLLHRFRVLDRGKKT
                     SRCQVLIDEEIVVLFAGDHYTKFIWEKYRKLSPTARRMFDYFSSHREPYPLKLETFRLM
                     CGSDSTRVKKWREQVGEACEELRGSGLVEHAWVNDDLVHCKR"
     CDS             complement(5101..5472)
                     /codon_start=1
                     /gene="traJ"
                     /product="oriT-recognizing protein"
                     /label=traJ
                     /translation="MADETKPTRKGSPPIKVYCLPDERRAIEEKAAAAGMSL*AYLLAV
                     GQGYKITGVVDYEHVRELARINGDLGRLGGLLKLWLTDDPRTARFGDATILALLAKIEE
                     KQDELGKVMMGVVRPRAEP"
     oriT            5505..5614
                     /note="incP origin of transfer"
ORIGIN
        1 gaccctttcc gacgctcacc gggctggttg ccctcgccgc tgggctggcg gccgtctatg
       61 gccctgcaaa cgcgccagaa acgccgtcga agccgtgtgc gagacaccgc ggccgccggc
      121 gttgtggata cctcgcggaa aacttggccc tcactgacag atgaggggcg gacgttgaca
      181 cttgaggggc cgactcaccc ggcgcggcgt tgacagatga ggggcaggct cgatttcggc
      241 cggcgacgtg gagctggcca gcctcgcaaa tcggcgaaaa cgcctgattt tacgcgagtt
      301 tcccacagat gatgtggaca agcctgggga taagtgccct gcggtattga cacttgaggg
      361 gcgcgactac tgacagatga ggggcgcgat ccttgacact tgaggggcag agtgctgaca
      421 gatgaggggc gcacctattg acatttgagg ggctgtccac aggcagaaaa tccagcattt
      481 gcaagggttt ccgcccgttt ttcggccacc gctaacctgt cttttaacct gcttttaaac
      541 caatatttat aaaccttgtt tttaaccagg gctgcgccct gtgcgcgtga ccgcgcacgc
      601 cgaagggggg tgccccccct tctcgaaccc tcccggcccg ctaacgcggg cctcccatcc
      661 ccccaggggc tgcgcccctc ggccgcgaac ggcctcaccc caaaaatggc agccaagctg
      721 acccgctagg gacgtgaagt cgattccttc gatggttagc aatcaaagac tcagagtgct
      781 gtctggagcg tgaatctaac ggtacgtatc tcgattgctc ggtcgctatt cgcactctgc
      841 gaaagttcgt accgctcatt cactaggttg cgaatcatga ccaaaatccc ttaacgtgag
      901 ttttcgttcc actgagcgtc agaccccgta gaaaagatca aaggatcttc ttgagatcct
      961 ttttttctgc gcgtaatctg ctgcttgcaa acaaaaaaac caccgctacc agcggtggtt
     1021 tgtttgccgg atcaagagct accaactctt tttccgaagg taactggctt cagcagagcg
     1081 cagataccaa atactgtcct tctagtgtag ccgtagttag gccaccactt caagaactct
     1141 gtagcaccgc ctacatacct cgctctgcta atcctgttac cagtggctgc tgccagtggc
     1201 gataagtcgt gtcttaccgg gttggactca agacgatagt taccggataa ggcgcagcgg
     1261 tcgggctgaa cggggggttc gtgcacacag cccagcttgg agcgaacgac ctacaccgaa
     1321 ctgagatacc tacagcgtga gctatgagaa agcgccacgc ttcccgaagg gagaaaggcg
     1381 gacaggtatc cggtaagcgg cagggtcgga acaggagagc gcacgaggga gcttccaggg
     1441 ggaaacgcct ggtatcttta tagtcctgtc gggtttcgcc acctctgact tgagcgtcga
     1501 tttttgtgat gctcgtcagg ggggcggagc ctatggaaaa acgccagcaa cgcggccttt
     1561 ttacggttcc tggccttttg ctggcctttt gctcacatgt tctttcctgc gttatcccct
     1621 gattctgtgg ataaccgtat taccgccttt gagtgagctg ctctgaaatg agctgttgac
     1681 aattaatcat cggctcgtat aatgtgtgga ggtattcaca caggaaacag ctatggtgag
     1741 caagggcgag gaggtcatca aagagttcat gcgcttcaag gtgcgcatgg agggctccat
     1801 gaacggccac gagttcgaga tcgagggcga gggcgagggc cgcccctacg agggcaccca
     1861 gaccgccaag ctgaaggtga ccaagggcgg ccccctgccc ttcgcctggg acatcctgtc
     1921 cccccagttc atgtacggct ccaaggcgta cgtgaagcac cccgccgaca tccccgatta
     1981 caagaagctg tccttccccg agggcttcaa gtgggagcgc gtgatgaact tcgaggacgg
     2041 cggtctggtg accgtgaccc aggactcctc cctgcaggac ggcacgctga tctacaaggt
     2101 gaagatgcgc ggcaccaact tcccccccga cggccccgta atgcagaaga agaccatggg
     2161 ctgggaggcc tccaccgagc gcctgtaccc ccgcgacggc gtgctgaagg gcgagatcca
     2221 ccaggccctg aagctgaagg acggcggcca ctacctggtg gagttcaaga ccatctacat
     2281 ggccaagaag cccgtgcaac tgcccggcta ctactacgtg gacaccaagc tggacatcac
     2341 ctcccacaac gaggactaca ccatcgtgga acagtacgag cgctccgagg gccgccacca
     2401 cctgttcctg tacggcatgg acgagctgta caagtagttg tcgggaagat gcgtgatctg
     2461 atccttccac tcagcaaaag ttcgatttat tcaacaaagc cgccgtcccg tcaagtcagc
     2521 gtaatgctct gccagtgtta caaccaatta accaattctg attagaaaaa ctcatcgagc
     2581 atcaaatgaa actgcaattt attcatatca ggattatcaa taccatattt ttgaaaaagc
     2641 cgtttctgta atgaaggaga aaactcaccg aggcagttcc ataggatggc aagatcctgg
     2701 tatcggtctg cgattccgac tcgtccaaca tcaatacaac ctattaattt cccctcgtca
     2761 aaaataaggt tatcaagtga gaaatcacca tgagtgacga ctgaatccgg tgagaatggc
     2821 aaaagcttat gcatttcttt ccagacttgt tcaacaggcc agccattacg ctcgtcatca
     2881 aaatcactcg catcaaccaa accgttattc attcgtgatt gcgcctgagc gagacgaaat
     2941 acgcgatcgc tgttaaaagg acaattacaa acaggaatcg aatgcaaccg gcgcaggaac
     3001 actgccagcg catcaacaat attttcacct gaatcaggat attcttctaa tacctggaat
     3061 gctgttttcc cggggatcgc agtggtgagt aaccatgcat catcaggagt acggataaaa
     3121 tgcttgatgg tcggaagagg cataaattcc gtcagccagt ttagtctgac catctcatct
     3181 gtaacatcat tggcaacgct acctttgcca tgtttcagaa acaactctgg cgcatcgggc
     3241 ttcccataca atcgatagat tgtcgcacct gattgcccga cattatcgcg agcccattta
     3301 tacccatata aatcagcatc catgttggaa tttaatcgcg gcctcgagca agacgtttcc
     3361 cgttgaatat ggctcataac accccttgta ttactgttta tgtaagcaga cagttttatt
     3421 gttcatgatg atatattttt atcttgtgca atgtaacatc agagattttg agacacaacg
     3481 tggctttcga cttccggcaa gctatacgcg ccctagaatt gtcaatttta atcctctgtt
     3541 tatcggcagt tcgtagagcg cgccgtgcgt cccgagcgat actgagcgaa gcaagtgcgt
     3601 cgagcagtgc ccgcttgttc ctgaaatgcc agtaaagcgc tggctgctga acccccagcc
     3661 ggaactgacc ccacaaggcc ctagcgtttg caatgcacca ggtcatcatt gacccaggcg
     3721 tgttccacca ggccgctgcc tcgcaactct tcgcaggctt cgccgacctg ctcgcgccac
     3781 ttcttcacgc gggtggaatc cgatccgcac atgaggcgga aggtttccag cttgagcggg
     3841 tacggctccc ggtgcgagct gaaatagtcg aacatccgtc gggccgtcgg cgacagcttg
     3901 cggtacttct cccatatgaa tttcgtgtag tggtcgccag caaacagcac gacgatttcc
     3961 tcgtcgatca ggacctggca acgggacgtt ttcttgccac ggtccaggac gcggaagcgg
     4021 tgcagcagcg acaccgattc caggtgccca acgcggtcgg acgtgaagcc catcgccgtc
     4081 gcctgtaggc gcgacaggca ttcctcggcc ttcgtgtaat accggccatt gatcgaccag
     4141 cccaggtcct ggcaaagctc gtagaacgtg aaggtgatcg gctcgccgat aggggtgcgc
     4201 ttcgcgtact ccaacacctg ctgccacacc agttcgtcat cgtcggcccg cagctcgacg
     4261 ccggtgtagg tgatcttcac gtccttgttg acgtggaaaa tgaccttgtt ttgcagcgcc
     4321 tcgcgcggga ttttcttgtt gcgcgtggtg aacagggcag agcgggccgt gtcgtttggc
     4381 atcgctcgca tcgtgtccgg ccacggcgca atatcgaaca aggaaagctg catttccttg
     4441 atctgctgct tcgtgtgttt cagcaacgcg gcctgcttgg cctcgctgac ctgttttgcc
     4501 aggtcctcgc cggcggtttt tcgcttcttg gtcgtcatag ttcctcgcgt gtcgatggtc
     4561 atcgacttcg ccaaacctgc cgcctcctgt tcgagacgac gcgaacgctc cacggcggcc
     4621 gatggcgcgg gcagggcagg gggagccagt tgcacgctgt cgcgctcgat cttggccgta
     4681 gcttgctgga ccatcgagcc gacggactgg aaggtttcgc ggggcgcacg catgacggtg
     4741 cggcttgcga tggtttcggc atcctcggcg gaaaaccccg cgtcgatcag ttcttgcctg
     4801 tatgccttcc ggtcaaacgt ccgattcatt caccctcctt gcgggattgc cccgactcac
     4861 gccggggcaa tgtgccctta ttcctgattt gacccgcctg gtgccttggt gtccagataa
     4921 tccaccttat cggcaatgaa gtcggtcccg tagaccgtct ggccgtcctt ctcgtacttg
     4981 gtattccgaa tcttgccctg cacgaatacc agctccgcga agtcgctctt cttgatggag
     5041 cgcatgggga cgtgcttggc aatcacgcgc accccccggc cgttttagcg gctaaaaaag
     5101 tcatggctct gccctcgggc ggaccacgcc catcatgacc ttgccaagct cgtcctgctt
     5161 ctcttcgatc ttcgccagca gggcgaggat cgtggcatca ccgaaccgcg ccgtgcgcgg
     5221 gtcgtcggtg agccagagtt tcagcaggcc gcccaggcgg cccaggtcgc cattgatgcg
     5281 ggccagctcg cggacgtgct catagtccac gacgcccgtg attttgtagc cctggccgac
     5341 ggccagcagg taggcctaca ggctcatgcc ggccgccgcc gccttttcct caatcgctct
     5401 tcgttcgtct ggaaggcagt acaccttgat aggtgggctg cccttcctgg ttggcttggt
     5461 ttcatcagcc atccgcttgc cctcatctgt tacgccggcg gtagccggcc agcctcgcag
     5521 agcaggattc ccgttgagca ccgccaggtg cgaataaggg acagtgaaga aggaacaccc
     5581 gctcgcgggt gggcctactt cacctatcct gcccggctga cgccgttgga tacaccaagg
     5641 aaagtctaca cgaacccttt ggcaaaatcc tgtatatcgt gcgaaaaagg atggatatac
     5701 cgaaaaaatc gctataatga ccccgaagca gggttatgca gcggaaaaga tccgtc
//
