>Addgene plasmid #61264 | pAWP89 | addgene partial sequence | sequence record 104011 | KanR2-F 5'-GAACTGCCTCGGTGAGTTTT-3'
GGCTTTTTCAAAAATATGGTATTGATAATCCTGATATGAATAAATTGCAGTTTCATTTGATGCTCGATGA
GTTTTTCTAATCAGAATTGGTTAATTGGTTGTAACACTGGCAGAGCATTACGCTGACTTGACGGGACGGC
GGCTTTGTTGAATAAATCGAACTTTTGCTGAGTGGAAGGATCAGATCACGCATCTTCCCGACAACTACTT
GTACAGCTCGTCCATGCCGTACAGGAACAGGTGGTGGCGGCCCTCGGAGCGCTCGTACTGTTCCACGATG
GTGTAGTCCTCGTTGTGGGAGGTGATGTCCAGCTTGGTGTCCACGTAGTAGTAGCCGGGCAGTTGCACGG
GCTTCTTGGCCATGTAGATGGTCTTGAACTCCACCAGGTAGTGGCCGCCGTCCTTCAGCTTCAGGGCCTG
GTGGATCTCGCCCTTCAGCACGCCGTCGCGGGGGTACAGGCGCTCGGTGGAGGCCTCCCAGCCCATGGTC
TTCTTCTGCATTACGGGGCCGTCGGGGGGGAAGTTGGTGCCGCGCATCTTCACCTTGTAGATCAGCGTGC
CGTCCTGCAGGGAGGAGTCCTGGGTCACGGTCACCAGACCGCCGTCCTCGAAGTTCATCACGCGCTCCCA
CTTGAAGCCCTCGGGGAAGGACAGCTTCTTGTAATCGGGGATGTCGGCGGGGTGCTTCACGTACGCCTTG
GAGCCGTACATGAACTGGGGGGACAGGATGTCCCAGGCGAAGGGCAGGGGGCCGCCCTTGGTCACCTTCA
GCTTGGCGGTCTGGGTGCCCTCGTAGGGGCGGCCCTCGCCCTCGCCCTCGATCTCGAACTCGTGGCCGTT
CATGGAGCCCTCCATGCGCACCTTGAAGCGCATGAACTCTTTGATGACCTCCTCGCCCTTGCTCACCATA
GCTGTTTCCTGTGTGAATACCTCCACACATTATACGAGCCGATGATTAATTGTCA
