>Addgene plasmid #61264 | pAWP89 | addgene partial sequence | sequence record 104025 | pBR322ori-F 5'-GGGAAACGCCTGGTATCTTT-3'
CCTCTGACTTGAGCGTCGATTTTTGTGATGCTCGTCAGGGGGGCGGAGCCTATGGAAAAACGCCAGCAAC
GCGGCCTTTTTACGGTTCCTGGCCTTTTGCTGGCCTTTTGCTCACATGTTCTTTCCTGCGTTATCCCCTG
ATTCTGTGGATAACCGTATTACCGCCTTTGAGTGAGCTGCTCTGAAATGAGCTGTTGACAATTAATCATC
GGCTCGTATAATGTGTGGAGGTATTCACACAGGAAACAGCTATGGTGAGCAAGGGCGAGGAGGTCATCAA
AGAGTTCATGCGCTTCAAGGTGCGCATGGAGGGCTCCATGAACGGCCACGAGTTCGAGATCGAGGGCGAG
GGCGAGGGCCGCCCCTACGAGGGCACCCAGACCGCCAAGCTGAAGGTGACCAAGGGCGGCCCCCTGCCCT
TCGCCTGGGACATCCTGTCCCCCCAGTTCATGTACGGCTCCAAGGCGTACGTGAAGCACCCCGCCGACAT
CCCCGATTACAAGAAGCTGTCCTTCCCCGAGGGCTTCAAGTGGGAGCGCGTGATGAACTTCGAGGACGGC
GGTCTGGTGACCGTGACCCAGGACTCCTCCCTGCAGGACGGCACGCTGATCTACAAGGTGAAGATGCGCG
GCACCAACTTCCCCCCCGACGGCCCCGTAATGCAGAAGAAGACCATGGGCTGGGAGGCCTCCACCGAGCG
CCTGTACCCCCGCGACGGCGTGCTGAAGGGCGAGATCCACCAGGCCCTGAAGCTGAAGGACGGCGGCCAC
TACCTGGTGGAGTTCAAGACCATCTACATGGCCAAGAAGCCCGTGCAACTGCCCGGCTACTACTACGTGG
ACACCAAGCTGGACATCACCTCCCACAACGAGGACTACACCATCGTGGAACAGTAC
