>Addgene plasmid #61264 | pAWP89 | addgene partial sequence | sequence record 104026 | TraJ-rev 5'-ctcttcgttcgtctggaagg-3'
GGTGGGCTGCCCTTCCTGGTTGGCTTGGTTTCATCAGCCATCCGCTTGCCCTCATCTGTTACGCCGGCGG
TAGCCGGCCAGCCTCGCAGAGCAGGATTCCCGTTGAGCACCGCCAGGTGCGAATAAGGGACAGTGAAGAA
GGAACACCCGCTCGCGGGTGGGCCTACTTCACCTATCCTGCCCGGCTGACGCCGTTGGATACACCAAGGA
AAGTCTACACGAACCCTTTGGCAAAATCCTGTATATCGTGCGAAAAAGGATGGATATACCGAAAAAATCG
CTATAATGACCCCGAAGCAGGGTTATGCAGCGGAAAAGATCCGTCGACCCTTTCCGACGCTCACCGGGCT
GGTTGCCCTCGCCGCTGGGCTGGCGGCCGTCTATGGCCCTGCAAACGCGCCAGAAACGCCGTCGAAGCCG
TGTGCGAGACACCGCGGCCGCCGGCGTTGTGGATACCTCGCGGAAAACTTGGCCCTCACTGACAGATGAG
GGGCGGACGTTGACACTTGAGGGGCCGACTCACCCGGCGCGGCGTTGACAGATGAGGGGCAGGCTCGATT
TCGGCCGGCGACGTGGAGCTGGCCAGCCTCGCAAATCGGCGAAAACGCCTGATTTTACGCGAGTTTCCCA
CAGATGATGTGGACAAGCCTGGGGATAAGTGCCCTGCGGTATTGACACTTGAGGGGCGCGACTACTGACA
GATGAGGGGCGCGATCCTTGACACTTGAGGGGCAGAGTGCTGACAGATGAGGGGCGCACCTATTGACATT
TGAGGGGCTGTCCACAGGCAGAAAATCCAGCATTTGCAAGGGTTTCCGCCCGTTTTTCGGCCACCGCTAA
CCTGTCTTT
